Addgene plasmid #197142: pRS138
Purpose: (Empty Backbone) scCloneSelect C-to-T DNA barcode cloning backbone (CMV promoter version)
Depositing lab: Nozomu Yachie. Depositing organization: University of British Columbia. Publication: A multi-kingdom genetic barcoding system for precise clone isolation. Ishiguro S, Ishida K, Sakata RC, Ichiraku M, Takimoto R, Yogo R, Kijima Y, Mori H, Tanaka M, King S, Tarumoto S, Tsujimura T, Bashth O, Masuyama N, Adel A, Toyoshima H, Seki M, Oh JH, Archambault AS, Nishida K, Kondo A, Kuhara S, Aburatani H, Klein Geltink RI, Yamamoto T, Shakiba N, Takashima Y, Yachie N. Nat Biotechnol. 2025 May 21. doi: 10.1038/s41587-025-02649-1. PubMed 40399693.
Backbone
  Vector backbone: pLVSIN-CMV_Pur
  Backbone manufacturer: Takara
  Vector type: Mammalian Expression, Lentiviral
  Selectable markers: Puromycin
Growth in bacteria
  Bacterial resistance: Ampicillin, 100 μg/mL
  Growth temperature: 30°C
  Growth strain: NEB Stable
  Copy number: High Copy
Gene/Insert
  Gene/Insert name: None
  Mutation: EGFP(M1V)
Terms and licenses: Academic/Nonprofit Terms; Industry Terms: Not Available to Industry
Depositor comments: https://benchling.com/s/seq-eR11EUdR5qljc4fJhhG7?m=slm-RTgdcLYeE5Ub1hTa21cO Please visit https://www.biorxiv.org/content/10.1101/2023.01.18.524633v1 for bioRxiv preprint. This plasmid is relatively unstable due to repetitive sequences and other genetic element cloned from retrovirus. Please be sure to use NEB stable cells and incubate at 30C. An IS4-like element ISVsa5 family transposase is also present between the ori and Ampicillin, but it will not affect plasmid function.
How to cite: pRS138 was a gift from Nozomu Yachie (Addgene plasmid # 197142 ; http://n2t.net/addgene:197142 ; RRID:Addgene_197142)
