[The description below was written by a language model from this plasmid's Addgene catalogue record and pLannotate feature annotations shown in this document.]
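Description:
pRS138 is an empty lentiviral cloning backbone from the scCloneSelect clone-barcoding system, built on the commercial pLVSIN-CMV_Pur vector and described as the CMV-promoter version of the C-to-T DNA barcode backbone. It is maintained in E. coli through a high-copy ColE1/pUC-type origin with ampicillin resistance. The depositor notes that the plasmid is relatively unstable because of its repetitive retroviral sequences, so a recombination-tolerant strain is recommended. An IS4-like transposase insertion lies between the origin and the AmpR gene, consistent with the RNA-OUT feature annotated in that interval, and is stated not to affect plasmid function.

The transfer cassette carries the usual HIV-1-derived elements: a truncated 5' LTR, the Ψ packaging signal with a gag fragment, the RRE for Rev-dependent nuclear export, the cPPT/CTS, a WPRE to boost transcript expression, and a U3-deleted, self-inactivating 3' LTR. Short nef and Rev fragments are residual viral sequence. Inside this cassette, the CMV enhancer and promoter sit upstream of an EGFP sequence recorded as carrying an M1V mutation, meaning its start codon is disrupted. Only a fragment of EGFP is annotated in the sequenced record. A mouse PGK promoter separately drives puromycin N-acetyltransferase for selection of transduced mammalian cells.

No insert is present, and users clone DNA barcodes into the backbone. The name and the start-codon mutation suggest that C-to-T base editing directed at a chosen barcode restores reporter expression, allowing a specific barcoded clone to be isolated from a population. The record itself does not spell out this mechanism or the position of the barcode cloning site.
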