Features (pLannotate 1.2.2; 25 found; start..end, strand, type, name):
    114..218     -  promoter       AmpR promoter: bla
    266..400     +  polyA_signal   SV40 poly(A) signal: SV40 polyadenylation signal
    567..896     +  CDS            nef (fragment): NEF_HV1BR - Experimental evidence at protein level: Swiss-Prot protein existence level 1. Extracellular Nef protein targets CD4(+) T-lymphocytes for apoptosis by interacting with CXCR4 surface receptors (PubMed:14990729). From Human immunodeficiency virus type 1 group M subtype B (isolate BRU/LAI) (HIV-1).
    944..1201    +  LTR            5' LTR (truncated): truncated 5' long terminal repeat (LTR) from HIV-1
   1248..1373    +  misc_feature   HIV-1 Ψ: packaging signal of human immunodeficiency virus type 1
   1357..1695    +  CDS            HIV-1 gag (fragment): gag protein from human immunodeficiency virus 1; gag
   1870..2103    +  misc_feature   RRE: The Rev response element (RRE) of HIV-1 allows for Rev-dependent mRNA export from the nucleus to the cytoplasm.
   2480..2580    +  CDS            Rev (fragment): human immunodeficiency virus 1 (HIV-1) Rev protein; rev; enhances nuclear export of unspliced and incompletely spliced viral mRNAs
   2595..2710    +  misc_feature   cPPT/CTS: central polypurine tract and central termination sequence of HIV-1 (lacking the first T)
   2761..3064    +  enhancer       CMV enhancer: human cytomegalovirus immediate early enhancer
   3065..3268    +  promoter       CMV promoter: human cytomegalovirus (CMV) immediate early promoter
   3389..3629    +  CDS            EGFP (fragment): the original enhanced GFP (Yang et al., 1996) mammalian codon-optimized
   3666..3683    +  promoter       ARG4 promoter (fragment): S. cerevisiae ARG4
   3695..4194    +  promoter       PGK promoter: mouse phosphoglycerate kinase 1 promoter
   4214..4811    +  CDS            PuroR (fragment): puromycin N-acetyltransferase; pac from Streptomyces alboniger; confers resistance to puromycin
   4827..5415    +  misc_feature   WPRE: woodchuck hepatitis virus posttranscriptional regulatory element
   5432..5620    +  CDS            nef (fragment): NEF_HV1Z2 - Experimental evidence at protein level: Swiss-Prot protein existence level 1. Extracellular Nef protein targets CD4(+) T-lymphocytes for apoptosis by interacting with CXCR4 surface receptors. From Human immunodeficiency virus type 1 group M subtype D (isolate Z2/CDC-Z34) (HIV-1).
   5622..5855    +  LTR            3' LTR (ΔU3): self-inactivating 3' long terminal repeat (LTR) from HIV-1
   6008..6024    -  protein_bind   lac operator: The lac repressor binds to the lac operator to inhibit transcription in E. coli. This inhibition can be relieved by adding lactose or isopropyl-β-D-thiogalactopyranoside (IPTG). lac repressor encoded by lacI
   6032..6062    -  promoter       lac promoter: promoter for the E. coli lac operon
   6077..6098    -  protein_bind   CAP binding site: CAP binding activates transcription in the presence of cAMP. E. coli catabolite activator protein
   6111..6203    -  CDS            lacI (fragment): lac repressor; lacI; The lac repressor binds to the lac operator to inhibit transcription in E. coli. This inhibition can be relieved by adding lactose or isopropyl-β-D-thiogalactopyranoside (IPTG).
   6386..6974    -  rep_origin     ori: high-copy-number ColE1/pMB1/pBR322/pUC origin of replication
   8333..8402    +  ncRNA          RNA-OUT: Accession: RF00240 - RNA-OUT
   8483..113     -  CDS            AmpR (across the origin): β-lactamase; bla; confers resistance to ampicillin, carbenicillin, and related antibiotics
>Addgene plasmid #197142 | pRS138 | addgene full sequence | sequence record 392004 | Addgene NGS Result
AACTGATCTTCAGCATCTTTTACTTTCACCAGCGTTTCTGGGTGAGCAAAAACAGGAAGGCAAAATGCCG
CAAAAAAGGGAATAAGGGCGACACGGAAATGTTGAATACTCATACTCTTCCTTTTTCAATATTATTGAAG
CATTTATCAGGGTTATTGTCTCATGAGCGGATACATATTTGAATGTATTTAGAAAAATAAACAAATAGGG
GTTCCGCGCACATTTCCCCGAAAAGTGCCACCTGACGTCGACGGATCGGGAGATCAACTTGTTTATTGCA
GCTTATAATGGTTACAAATAAAGCAATAGCATCACAAATTTCACAAATAAAGCATTTTTTTCACTGCATT
CTAGTTGTGGTTTGTCCAAACTCATCAATGTATCTTATCATGTCTGGATCAACTGGATAACTCAAGCTAA
CCAAAATCATCCCAAACTTCCCACCCCATACCCTATTACCACTGCCAATTACCTGTGGTTTCATTTACTC
TAAACCTGTGATTCCTCTGAATTATTTTCATTTTAAAGAAATTGTATTTGTTAAATATGTACTACAAACT
TAGTAGTTGGAAGGGCTAATTCACTCCCAAAGAAGACAAGATATCCTTGATCTGTGGATCTACCACACAC
AAGGCTACTTCCCTGATTAGCAGAACTACACACCAGGGCCAGGGGTCAGATATCCACTGACCTTTGGATG
GTGCTACAAGCTAGTACCAGTTGAGCCAGATAAGGTAGAAGAGGCCAATAAAGGAGAGAACACCAGCTTG
TTACACCCTGTGAGCCTGCATGGGATGGATGACCCGGAGAGAGAAGTGTTAGAGTGGAGGTTTGACAGCC
GCCTAGCATTTCATCACGTGGCCCGAGAGCTGCATCCGGAGTACTTCAAGAACTGCTGATATCGAGCTTG
CTACAAGGGACTTTCCGCTGGGGACTTTCCAGGGAGGCGTGGCCTGGGCGGGACTGGGGAGTGGCGAGCC
CTCAGATCCTGCATATAAGCAGCTGCTTTTTGCCTGTACTGGGTCTCTCTGGTTAGACCAGATCTGAGCC
TGGGAGCTCTCTGGCTAACTAGGGAACCCACTGCTTAAGCCTCAATAAAGCTTGCCTTGAGTGCTTCAAG
TAGTGTGTGCCCGTCTGTTGTGTGACTCTGGTAACTAGAGATCCCTCAGACCCTTTTAGTCAGTGTGGAA
AATCTCTAGCAGTGGCGCCCGAACAGGGACTTGAAAGCGAAAGGGAAACCAGAGGAGCTCTCTCGACGCA
GGACTCGGCTTGCTGAAGCGCGCACGGCAAGAGGCGAGGGGCGGCGACTGGTGAGTACGCCAAAAATTTT
GACTAGCGGAGGCTAGAAGGAGAGAGATGGGTGCGAGAGCGTCAGTATTAAGCGGGGGAGAATTAGATCG
CGATGGGAAAAAATTCGGTTAAGGCCAGGGGGAAAGAAAAAATATAAATTAAAACATATAGTATGGGCAA
GCAGGGAGCTAGAACGATTCGCAGTTAATCCTGGCCTGTTAGAAACATCAGAAGGCTGTAGACAAATACT
GGGACAGCTACAACCATCCCTTCAGACAGGATCAGAAGAACTTAGATCATTATATAATACAGTAGCAACC
CTCTATTGTGTGCATCAAAGGATAGAGATAAAAGACACCAAGGAAGCTTTAGACAAGATAGAGGAAGAGC
AAAACAAAAGTAAGACCACCGCACAGCAAGCGGCCGGCCGCTGATCTTCAGACCTGGAGGAGGAGATATG
AGGGACAATTGGAGAAGTGAATTATATAAATATAAAGTAGTAAAAATTGAACCATTAGGAGTAGCACCCA
CCAAGGCAAAGAGAAGAGTGGTGCAGAGAGAAAAAAGAGCAGTGGGAATAGGAGCTTTGTTCCTTGGGTT
CTTGGGAGCAGCAGGAAGCACTATGGGCGCAGCGTCAATGACGCTGACGGTACAGGCCAGACAATTATTG
TCTGGTATAGTGCAGCAGCAGAACAATTTGCTGAGGGCTATTGAGGCGCAACAGCATCTGTTGCAACTCA
CAGTCTGGGGCATCAAGCAGCTCCAGGCAAGAATCCTGGCTGTGGAAAGATACCTAAAGGATCAACAGCT
CCTGGGGATTTGGGGTTGCTCTGGAAAACTCATTTGCACCACTGCTGTGCCTTGGAATGCTAGTTGGAGT
AATAAATCTCTGGAACAGATTTGGAATCACACGACCTGGATGGAGTGGGACAGAGAAATTAACAATTACA
CAAGCTTAATACACTCCTTAATTGAAGAATCGCAAAACCAGCAAGAAAAGAATGAACAAGAATTATTGGA
ATTAGATAAATGGGCAAGTTTGTGGAATTGGTTTAACATAACAAATTGGCTGTGGTATATAAAATTATTC
ATAATGATAGTAGGAGGCTTGGTAGGTTTAAGAATAGTTTTTGCTGTACTTTCTATAGTGAATAGAGTTA
GGCAGGGATATTCACCATTATCGTTTCAGACCCACCTCCCAACCCCGAGGGGACCCGACAGGCCCGAAGG
AATAGAAGAAGAAGGTGGAGAGAGAGACAGAGACAGATCCATTCGATTAGTGAACGGATCTCGACGGTAT
CGCCTTTAAAAGAAAAGGGGGGATTGGGGGGTACAGTGCAGGGGAAAGAATAGTAGACATAATAGCAACA
GACATACAAACTAAAGAATTACAAAAACAAATTACAAAAATTCAAAATTTTCGGGTTTATTACAGGGACA
GCAGAGATCCAGTTTATCGATGGAGTTCCGCGTTACATAACTTACGGTAAATGGCCCGCCTGGCTGACCG
CCCAACGACCCCCGCCCATTGACGTCAATAATGACGTATGTTCCCATAGTAACGCCAATAGGGACTTTCC
ATTGACGTCAATGGGTGGAGTATTTACGGTAAACTGCCCACTTGGCAGTACATCAAGTGTATCATATGCC
AAGTACGCCCCCTATTGACGTCAATGACGGTAAATGGCCCGCCTGGCATTATGCCCAGTACATGACCTTA
TGGGACTTTCCTACTTGGCAGTACATCTACGTATTAGTCATCGCTATTACCATGGTGATGCGGTTTTGGC
AGTACATCAATGGGCGTGGATAGCGGTTTGACTCACGGGGATTTCCAAGTCTCCACCCCATTGACGTCAA
TGGGAGTTTGTTTTGGCACCAAAATCAACGGGACTTTCCAAAATGTCGTAACAACTCCGCCCCATTGACG
CAAATGGGCGGTAGGCGTGTACGGTGGGAGGTCTATATAAGCAGAGCTCGTTTAGTGAACCGTCAGATCG
CCTGGAGACGCCATCCACGCTGTTTTGACCTCCATAGAAGACACCGACTCTACTAGAGGATCTATTTCCG
GTGAATTCCCGAGCGTGTCAGGGTGACCATGGTGAGCAAGGGCGAGGAGCTGTTCACCGGGGTGGTGCCC
ATCCTGGTCGAGCTGGACGGCGACGTAAACGGCCACAAGTTCAGCGTGTCCGGCGAGGGCGAGGGCGATG
CCACCTACGGCAAGCTGACCCTGAAGTTCATCTGCACCACCGGCAAGCTGCCCGTGCCCTGGCCCACCCT
CGTGACCACCCTGACCTACGGCGTGCAGTGCTTCAGCCGCTACCCCGACCACATGAAGCTCTAGAGTATT
ACCATGGTCAAAAAAAAAAAAAAAAAAAAAAAAAAAAAAGGATCCAATTCTACCGGGTAGGGGAGGCGCT
TTTCCCAAGGCAGTCTGGAGCATGCGCTTTAGCAGCCCCGCTGGGCACTTGGCGCTACACAAGTGGCCTC
TGGCCTCGCACACATTCCACATCCACCGGTAGGCGCCAACCGGCTCCGTTCTTTGGTGGCCCCTTCGCGC
CACCTTCTACTCCTCCCCTAGTCAGGAAGTTCCCCCCCGCCCCGCAGCTCGCGTCGTGCAGGACGTGACA
AATGGAAGTAGCACGTCTCACTAGTCTCGTGCAGATGGACAGCACCGCTGAGCAATGGAAGCGGGTAGGC
CTTTGGGGCAGCGGCCAATAGCAGCTTTGCTCCTTCGCTTTCTGGGCTCAGAGGCTGGGAAGGGGTGGGT
CCGGGGGCGGGCTCAGGGGCGGGCTCAGGGGCGGGGCGGGCGCCCGAAGGTCCTCCGGAGGCCCGGCATT
CTGCACGCTTCAAAAGCGCACGTCTGCCGCGCTGTTCTCCTCTTCCTCATCTCCGGGCCTTTCGACCTGC
AGTTAACGCCGCCATGACCGAGTACAAGCCCACGGTGCGCCTCGCCACCCGCGACGACGTCCCCCGGGCC
GTACGCACCCTCGCCGCCGCGTTCGCCGACTACCCCGCCACGCGCCACACCGTCGACCCGGACCGCCACA
TCGAGCGGGTCACCGAGCTGCAAGAACTCTTCCTCACGCGCGTCGGGCTCGACATCGGCAAGGTGTGGGT
CGCGGACGACGGCGCCGCGGTGGCGGTCTGGACCACGCCGGAGAGCGTCGAAGCGGGGGCGGTGTTCGCC
GAGATCGGCCCGCGCATGGCCGAGTTGAGCGGTTCCCGGCTGGCCGCGCAGCAACAGATGGAAGGCCTCC
TGGCGCCGCACCGGCCCAAGGAGCCCGCGTGGTTCCTGGCCACCGTCGGCGTCTCGCCCGACCACCAGGG
CAAGGGTCTGGGCAGCGCCGTCGTGCTCCCCGGAGTGGAGGCGGCCGAGCGCGCCGGGGTGCCCGCCTTC
CTGGAGACCTCCGCGCCCCGCAACCTCCCCTTCTACGAGCGGCTCGGCTTCACCGTCACCGCCGACGTCG
AGGTGCCCGAAGGACCGCGCACCTGGTGCATGACCCGCAAGCCCGGTGCCTAGACGCGTCTGGAACAATC
AACCTCTGGATTACAAAATTTGTGAAAGATTGACTGGTATTCTTAACTATGTTGCTCCTTTTACGCTATG
TGGATACGCTGCTTTAATGCCTTTGTATCATGCTATTGCTTCCCGTATGGCTTTCATTTTCTCCTCCTTG
TATAAATCCTGGTTGCTGTCTCTTTATGAGGAGTTGTGGCCCGTTGTCAGGCAACGTGGCGTGGTGTGCA
CTGTGTTTGCTGACGCAACCCCCACTGGTTGGGGCATTGCCACCACCTGTCAGCTCCTTTCCGGGACTTT
CGCTTTCCCCCTCCCTATTGCCACGGCGGAACTCATCGCCGCCTGCCTTGCCCGCTGCTGGACAGGGGCT
CGGCTGTTGGGCACTGACAATTCCGTGGTGTTGTCGGGGAAGCTGACGTCCTTTCCATGGCTGCTCGCCT
GTGTTGCCACCTGGATTCTGCGCGGGACGTCCTTCTGCTACGTCCCTTCGGCCCTCAATCCAGCGGACCT
TCCTTCCCGCGGCCTGCTGCCGGCTCTGCGGCCTCTTCCGCGTCTTCGCCTTCGCCCTCAGACGAGTCGG
ATCTCCCTTTGGGCCGCCTCCCCGCCTGGAATTAATTCTGCAGTCGAGACCTAGAAAAACATGGAGCAAT
CACAAGTAGCAATACAGCAGCTACCAATGCTGATTGTGCCTGGCTAGAAGCACAAGAGGAGGAGGAGGTG
GGTTTTCCAGTCACACCTCAGGTACCTTTAAGACCAATGACTTACAAGGCAGCTGTAGATCTTAGCCACT
TTTTAAAAGAAAAGAGGGGACTGGAAGGGCTAATTCACTCCCAACGAAGACAAGATCTGCTTTTTGCTTG
TACTGGGTCTCTCTGGTTAGACCAGATCTGAGCCTGGGAGCTCTCTGGCTAACTAGGGAACCCACTGCTT
AAGCCTCAATAAAGCTTGCCTTGAGTGCTTCAAGTAGTGTGTGCCCGTCTGTTGTGTGACTCTGGTAACT
AGAGATCCCTCAGACCCTTTTAGTCAGTGTGGAAAATCTCTAGCAGTAGTAGTTCATGTCATCTTATTAT
TCAGTATTTATAACTTGCAAAGAAATGAATATCAGAGAGTGAGAGGCCTTGACATTGCTAGCGTTTTACC
GTCGACCTCTAGCTAGAGCTTGGCGTAATCATGGTCATAGCTGTTTCCTGTGTGAAATTGTTATCCGCTC
ACAATTCCACACAACATACGAGCCGGAAGCATAAAGTGTAAAGCCTGGGGTGCCTAATGAGTGAGCTAAC
TCACATTAATTGCGTTGCGCTCACTGCCCGCTTTCCAGTCGGGAAACCTGTCGTGCCAGCTGCATTAATG
AATCGGCCAACGCGCGGGGAGAGGCGGTTTGCGTATTGGGCGCTCTTCCGCTTCCTCGCTCACTGACTCG
CTGCGCTCGGTCGTTCGGCTGCGGCGAGCGGTATCAGCTCACTCAAAGGCGGTAATACGGTTATCCACAG
AATCAGGGGATAACGCAGGAAAGAACATGTGAGCAAAAGGCCAGCAAAAGGCCAGGAACCGTAAAAAGGC
CGCGTTGCTGGCGTTTTTCCATAGGCTCCGCCCCCCTGACGAGCATCACAAAAATCGACGCTCAAGTCAG
AGGTGGCGAAACCCGACAGGACTATAAAGATACCAGGCGTTTCCCCCTGGAAGCTCCCTCGTGCGCTCTC
CTGTTCCGACCCTGCCGCTTACCGGATACCTGTCCGCCTTTCTCCCTTCGGGAAGCGTGGCGCTTTCTCA
TAGCTCACGCTGTAGGTATCTCAGTTCGGTGTAGGTCGTTCGCTCCAAGCTGGGCTGTGTGCACGAACCC
CCCGTTCAGCCCGACCGCTGCGCCTTATCCGGTAACTATCGTCTTGAGTCCAACCCGGTAAGACACGACT
TATCGCCACTGGCAGCAGCCACTGGTAACAGGATTAGCAGAGCGAGGTATGTAGGCGGTGCTACAGAGTT
CTTGAAGTGGTGGCCTAACTACGGCTACACTAGAAGAACAGTATTTGGTATCTGCGCTCTGCTGAAGCCA
GTTACCTTCGGAAAAAGAGTTGGTAGCTCTTGATCCGGCAAACAAACCACCGCTGGTAGCGGTGGTTTTT
TTGTTTGCAAGCAGCAGATTACGCGCAGAAAAAAAGGATCTCAAGAAGATCCTTTGATCTTTTCTACGGG
GTCTGACGCTCAGTGGAACGAAAACTCACGTTAAGGGATTTTGGTCATGAGATTATCAAAAAGGATCTTC
ACCTAGATCCTTTTAAATTAAAAATGAAGTTTTAAATCAATCTAAAGTACTGAGAGATCCCCTCATAATT
TCCCCAAAGCGTAACCATGTGTGAATAAATTTTGAGCTAGTAGGGTTGCAGCCACGAGTAAGTCTTCCCT
TGTTATTGTGTAGCCAGAATGCCGCAAAACTTCCATGCCTAAGCGAACTGTTGAGAGTACGTTTCGATTT
CTGACTGTGTTAGCCTGGAAGTGCTTGTCCCAACCTTGTTTCTGAGCATGAACGCCCGCAAGCCAACATG
TTAGTTGAAGCATCAGGGCGATTAGCAGCATGATATCAAAACGCTCTGAGCTGCTCGTTCGGCTATGGCG
TAGGCCTAGTCCGTAGGCAGGACTTTTCAAGTCTCGGAAGGTTTCTTCAATCTGCATTCGCTTCGAATAG
ATATTAACAAGTTGTTTGGGTGTTCGAATTTCAACAGGTAAGTTAGTTGCTAGAACCCATGGCTCCTTTG
CCGACGCTGAGTAGATTTTAGGTGACGGGTGGTGACAATGAGTCCGTGTCGAGCGCTGATTTTTTCGGCC
TTTAGAGCGAGATTTATACAATAGAATTTGGCATGAGATTGGATTGCTTTTAGTCAGCCTCTTATAGCCT
AAAGTCTTTGAGTGACTAGATGACATATCATGTAAGTTGCTGATAGGTTTCCAGTTTTCCGCTCCTAGGT
CTGCATATTGTACTTTTCCTCTTACTCGACTTAACCAGTACCAACCCAGCTTCTCAACGGATTTATACCA
TGGCACTTTAAAGCCAGCATCACTGACAATGAGCGGTGTGGTGTTACTCGGTAGAATGCTCGCAAGGTCG
GCTAGAAATTGGTCATGAGCTTTCTTTGAACATTGCTCTGAAAGCGGGAACGCTTTCTCATAAAGAGTAA
CAGAACGACCGTGTAGTGCGACTGAAGCTCGCAATACCATAAGTCGTTTTTGCTCACGAATATCAGACCA
GTCAACAAGTACAATGGGCATCGTATTGCCCGAACAGATAAAGCTAGCATGCCAACGGTATACAGCGAGT
CGCTCTTTGTGGAGGTGACGATTACCTAACAATCGGTCGATTCGTTTGATGTTATGTTTTGTTCTCGCTT
TGGTTGGCAGGTTACGGCCAAGTTCGGTAAGAGTGAGAGTTTTACAGTCAAGTAATGCGTGGCAAGCCAA
CGTTAAGCTGTTGAGTCGTTTTAAGTGTAATTCGGGGCAGAATTGGTAAAGAGAGTCGTGTAAAATATCG
AGTTCGCACATCTTGTTGTCTGATTATTGATTTTTCGCGAAACCATTTGATCATATGACAAGATGTGTAT
CCACCTTAACTTAATGATTTTTACCAAAATCATTAGGGGATTCATCAGTCTAAAGTATATATGAGTAAAC
TTGGTCTGACAGTTACCAATGCTTAATCAGTGAGGCACCTATCTCAGCGATCTGTCTATTTCGTTCATCC
ATAGTTGCCTGACTCCCCGTCGTGTAGATAACTACGATACGGGAGGGCTTACCATCTGGCCCCAGTGCTG
CAATGATACCGCGAGACCCACGCTCACCGGCTCCAGATTTATCAGCAATAAACCAGCCAGCCGGAAGGGC
CGAGCGCAGAAGTGGTCCTGCAACTTTATCCGCCTCCATCCAGTCTATTAATTGTTGCCGGGAAGCTAGA
GTAAGTAGTTCGCCAGTTAATAGTTTGCGCAACGTTGTTGCCATTGCTACAGGCATCGTGGTGTCACGCT
CGTCGTTTGGTATGGCTTCATTCAGCTCCGGTTCCCAACGATCAAGGCGAGTTACATGATCCCCCATGTT
GTGCAAAAAAGCGGTTAGCTCCTTCGGTCCTCCGATCGTTGTCAGAAGTAAGTTGGCCGCAGTGTTATCA
CTCATGGTTATGGCAGCACTGCATAATTCTCTTACTGTCATGCCATCCGTAAGATGCTTTTCTGTGACTG
GTGAGTACTCAACCAAGTCATTCTGAGAATAGTGTATGCGGCGACCGAGTTGCTCTTGCCCGGCGTCAAT
ACGGGATAATACCGCGCCACATAGCAGAACTTTAAAAGTGCTCATCATTGGAAAACGTTCTTCGGGGCGA
AAACTCTCAAGGATCTTACCGCTGTTGAGATCCAGTTCGATGTAACCCACTCGTGCACCC
